Addgene plasmid #116603: pHAGE-PIK3R1-R348*
Purpose: Lentiviral expression of PIK3R1 R348*
Depositing lab: Gordon Mills & Kenneth Scott. Depositing organization: Baylor College of Medicine. Publication: Systematic Functional Annotation of Somatic Mutations in Cancer. Ng PK, Li J, Jeong KJ, Shao S, Chen H, Tsang YH, Sengupta S, Wang Z, Bhavana VH, Tran R, Soewito S, Minussi DC, Moreno D, Kong K, Dogruluk T, Lu H, Gao J, Tokheim C, Zhou DC, Johnson AM, Zeng J, Ip CKM, Ju Z, Wester M, Yu S, Li Y, Vellano CP, Schultz N, Karchin R, Ding L, Lu Y, Cheung LWT, Chen K, Shaw KR, Meric-Bernstam F, Scott KL, Yi S, Sahni N, Liang H, Mills GB. Cancer Cell. 2018 Mar 12;33(3):450-462.e10. doi: 10.1016/j.ccell.2018.01.021. PubMed 29533785.
Backbone
  Vector backbone: pHAGE
  Vector type: Lentiviral
Growth in bacteria
  Bacterial resistance: Ampicillin, 100 μg/mL
  Growth temperature: 37°C
  Growth strain: Stbl3
  Copy number: High Copy
Gene/Insert
  Gene/Insert name: PIK3R1
  Species: H. sapiens (human)
  Mutation: R348*
  Entrez Gene: PIK3R1 (a.k.a. AGM7, GRB1, IMD36, p85, p85-ALPHA, p85alpha)
  Cloning method: Gateway Cloning
Terms and licenses: Academic/Nonprofit Terms; Industry Terms: Not Available to Industry
How to cite: pHAGE-PIK3R1-R348* was a gift from Gordon Mills & Kenneth Scott (Addgene plasmid # 116603 ; http://n2t.net/addgene:116603 ; RRID:Addgene_116603)
