[The description below was written by a language model from this plasmid's Addgene catalogue record and pLannotate feature annotations shown in this document.]
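Description:
pHAGE-PIK3R1-R348* is an HIV-1-based lentiviral expression plasmid built on the pHAGE backbone and carrying a cancer-associated nonsense variant of human PIK3R1, the p85α regulatory subunit of class I PI3K. In bacteria it is maintained through a high-copy ColE1/pUC-type origin and selected with ampicillin via the β-lactamase gene. The viral portion has a truncated 5' LTR, the Ψ packaging signal with an adjoining gag fragment, the Rev response element, the cPPT/CTS, a WPRE, and a ΔU3 3' LTR. These elements allow the transcript to be packaged when helper functions are supplied in trans, and they yield a self-inactivating provirus after integration.

Between the LTRs, the constitutive EF-1α promoter drives the PIK3R1 open reading frame, which was introduced by Gateway recombination and is flanked by attB1 and attB2 sites. An EMCV IRES followed by EGFP sits downstream, so transduced cells can be identified or sorted by fluorescence from the same bicistronic transcript. The record lists no drug-selection marker for mammalian cells. The annotation tool aligned the insert over roughly the full length of the wild-type coding region, and it also detected an HA-tag fragment and a V5 tag near the 3' end. If R348* is a stop codon at position 348, as the name indicates, translation should end there. The product would then be a truncated p85α, and the downstream tags would not be expected to appear on the protein.

The plasmid comes from a collection built for systematic functional annotation of somatic mutations in cancer. Its stated purpose is lentiviral expression of this PIK3R1 mutant in mammalian cells.
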