Features (pLannotate 1.2.2; 28 found; start..end, strand, type, name):
    377..634     +  LTR            5' LTR (truncated): truncated 5' long terminal repeat (LTR) from HIV-1
    681..806     +  misc_feature   HIV-1 Ψ: packaging signal of human immunodeficiency virus type 1
    790..1128    +  CDS            HIV-1 gag (fragment): gag protein from human immunodeficiency virus 1; gag
   1303..1536    +  misc_feature   RRE: The Rev response element (RRE) of HIV-1 allows for Rev-dependent mRNA export from the nucleus to the cytoplasm.
   1913..2013    +  CDS            Rev (fragment): human immunodeficiency virus 1 (HIV-1) Rev protein; rev; enhances nuclear export of unspliced and incompletely spliced viral mRNAs
   2058..2175    +  misc_feature   cPPT/CTS: central polypurine tract and central termination sequence of HIV-1
   2223..3401    +  promoter       EF-1α promoter: strong constitutive promoter for human elongation factor EF-1α
   3421..3445    +  protein_bind   attB1: mutant version of attB; recombination site for the Gateway® BP reaction BP Clonase™
   3458..5626    +  CDS            PIK3R1: P85A_HUMAN - Also known as GRB1. Experimental evidence at protein level: Swiss-Prot protein existence level 1. Binds to activated (phosphorylated) protein-Tyr kinases, through its SH2 domain, and acts as an adapter, mediating the association of the p110 catalytic unit to the plasma membrane. Necessary for the insulin-stimulated increase in glucose uptake and glycogen synthesis in insulin-sensitive tissues. Plays an important role in signaling in response to FGFR1, FGFR2, FGFR3, FGFR4, KITLG/SCF, KIT, PDGFRA and PDGFRB. Likewise, plays a role in ITGB2 signaling (PubMed:17626883, PubMed:19805105
   5627..5653    +  CDS            3xHA (fragment): three tandem HA epitope tags
   5655..5679    -  protein_bind   attB2: mutant version of attB; recombination site for the Gateway® BP reaction BP Clonase™
   5732..5773    +  CDS            V5 tag: epitope tag from simian virus 5
   5899..6361    +  misc_feature   IRES: internal ribosome entry site (IRES) of the encephalomyocarditis virus (EMCV)
   6375..7094    +  CDS            EGFP: the original enhanced GFP (Yang et al., 1996) mammalian codon-optimized
   7108..7696    +  misc_feature   WPRE: woodchuck hepatitis virus posttranscriptional regulatory element
   7704..7769    +  CDS            nef (fragment): NEF_HV1Z2 - Experimental evidence at protein level: Swiss-Prot protein existence level 1. Extracellular Nef protein targets CD4(+) T-lymphocytes for apoptosis by interacting with CXCR4 surface receptors. From Human immunodeficiency virus type 1 group M subtype D (isolate Z2/CDC-Z34) (HIV-1).
   7771..8004    +  LTR            3' LTR (ΔU3): self-inactivating 3' long terminal repeat (LTR) from HIV-1
   8209..8313    +  promoter       AmpR promoter: bla
   8314..9174    +  CDS            AmpR: β-lactamase; bla; confers resistance to ampicillin, carbenicillin, and related antibiotics
   9345..9933    +  rep_origin     ori: high-copy-number ColE1/pMB1/pBR322/pUC origin of replication
  10116..10170   +  CDS            lacI (fragment): lac repressor; lacI; The lac repressor binds to the lac operator to inhibit transcription in E. coli. This inhibition can be relieved by adding lactose or isopropyl-β-D-thiogalactopyranoside (IPTG).
  10176..10269   +  rep_origin     SV40 ori (fragment): SV40 origin of replication
  10294..10331   +  CDS            lacI (fragment): lac repressor; lacI; The lac repressor binds to the lac operator to inhibit transcription in E. coli. This inhibition can be relieved by adding lactose or isopropyl-β-D-thiogalactopyranoside (IPTG).
  10344..10365   +  protein_bind   CAP binding site: CAP binding activates transcription in the presence of cAMP. E. coli catabolite activator protein
  10380..10410   +  promoter       lac promoter: promoter for the E. coli lac operon
  10414..10436   +  protein_bind   lac operator (fragment): The lac repressor binds to the lac operator to inhibit transcription in E. coli. This inhibition can be relieved by adding lactose or isopropyl-β-D-thiogalactopyranoside (IPTG). lac repressor encoded by lacI
  10468..10551   +  polyA_signal   SV40 poly(A) signal (fragment): SV40 polyadenylation signal
  10718..329     +  CDS            nef (fragment) (across the origin): NEF_HV1BR - Experimental evidence at protein level: Swiss-Prot protein existence level 1. Extracellular Nef protein targets CD4(+) T-lymphocytes for apoptosis by interacting with CXCR4 surface receptors (PubMed:14990729). From Human immunodeficiency virus type 1 group M subtype B (isolate BRU/LAI) (HIV-1).
>Addgene plasmid #116603 | pHAGE-PIK3R1-R348* | addgene full sequence | sequence record 250676 | Addgene NGS Result
TGGAAGGGCTAATTCACTCCCAAAGAAGACAAGATATCCTTGATCTGTGGATCTACCACACACAAGGCTA
CTTCCCTGATTAGCAGAACTACACACCAGGGCCAGGGGTCAGATATCCACTGACCTTTGGATGGTGCTAC
AAGCTAGTACCAGTTGAGCCAGATAAGGTAGAAGAGGCCAATAAAGGAGAGAACACCAGCTTGTTACACC
CTGTGAGCCTGCATGGGATGGATGACCCGGAGAGAGAAGTGTTAGAGTGGAGGTTTGACAGCCGCCTAGC
ATTTCATCACGTGGCCCGAGAGCTGCATCCGGAGTACTTCAAGAACTGCTGATATCGAGCTTGCTACAAG
GGACTTTCCGCTGGGGACTTTCCAGGGAGGCGTGGCCTGGGCGGGACTGGGGAGTGGCGAGCCCTCAGAT
CCTGCATATAAGCAGCTGCTTTTTGCCTGTACTGGGTCTCTCTGGTTAGACCAGATCTGAGCCTGGGAGC
TCTCTGGCTAACTAGGGAACCCACTGCTTAAGCCTCAATAAAGCTTGCCTTGAGTGCTTCAAGTAGTGTG
TGCCCGTCTGTTGTGTGACTCTGGTAACTAGAGATCCCTCAGACCCTTTTAGTCAGTGTGGAAAATCTCT
AGCAGTGGCGCCCGAACAGGGACTTGAAAGCGAAAGGGAAACCAGAGGAGCTCTCTCGACGCAGGACTCG
GCTTGCTGAAGCGCGCACGGCAAGAGGCGAGGGGCGGCGACTGGTGAGTACGCCAAAAATTTTGACTAGC
GGAGGCTAGAAGGAGAGAGATGGGTGCGAGAGCGTCAGTATTAAGCGGGGGAGAATTAGATCGCGATGGG
AAAAAATTCGGTTAAGGCCAGGGGGAAAGAAAAAATATAAATTAAAACATATAGTATGGGCAAGCAGGGA
GCTAGAACGATTCGCAGTTAATCCTGGCCTGTTAGAAACATCAGAAGGCTGTAGACAAATACTGGGACAG
CTACAACCATCCCTTCAGACAGGATCAGAAGAACTTAGATCATTATATAATACAGTAGCAACCCTCTATT
GTGTGCATCAAAGGATAGAGATAAAAGACACCAAGGAAGCTTTAGACAAGATAGAGGAAGAGCAAAACAA
AAGTAAGACCACCGCACAGCAAGCGGCCGGCCGCTGATCTTCAGACCTGGAGGAGGAGATATGAGGGACA
ATTGGAGAAGTGAATTATATAAATATAAAGTAGTAAAAATTGAACCATTAGGAGTAGCACCCACCAAGGC
AAAGAGAAGAGTGGTGCAGAGAGAAAAAAGAGCAGTGGGAATAGGAGCTTTGTTCCTTGGGTTCTTGGGA
GCAGCAGGAAGCACTATGGGCGCAGCGTCAATGACGCTGACGGTACAGGCCAGACAATTATTGTCTGGTA
TAGTGCAGCAGCAGAACAATTTGCTGAGGGCTATTGAGGCGCAACAGCATCTGTTGCAACTCACAGTCTG
GGGCATCAAGCAGCTCCAGGCAAGAATCCTGGCTGTGGAAAGATACCTAAAGGATCAACAGCTCCTGGGG
ATTTGGGGTTGCTCTGGAAAACTCATTTGCACCACTGCTGTGCCTTGGAATGCTAGTTGGAGTAATAAAT
CTCTGGAACAGATTTGGAATCACACGACCTGGATGGAGTGGGACAGAGAAATTAACAATTACACAAGCTT
AATACACTCCTTAATTGAAGAATCGCAAAACCAGCAAGAAAAGAATGAACAAGAATTATTGGAATTAGAT
AAATGGGCAAGTTTGTGGAATTGGTTTAACATAACAAATTGGCTGTGGTATATAAAATTATTCATAATGA
TAGTAGGAGGCTTGGTAGGTTTAAGAATAGTTTTTGCTGTACTTTCTATAGTGAATAGAGTTAGGCAGGG
ATATTCACCATTATCGTTTCAGACCCACCTCCCAACCCCGAGGGGACCCGACAGGCCCGAAGGAATAGAA
GAAGAAGGTGGAGAGAGAGACAGAGACAGATCCATTCGATTAGTGAACGGATCTCGACGGTATCGCCGAA
TTCACAAATGGCAGTATTCATCCACAATTTTAAAAGAAAAGGGGGGATTGGGGGGTACAGTGCAGGGGAA
AGAATAGTAGACATAATAGCAACAGACATACAAACTAAAGAATTACAAAAACAAATTACAAAAATTCAAA
ATTTTCGGGTTTATTACAGGGACAGCAGAGATCCAGTTTGGACTAGTCGTGAGGCTCCGGTGCCCGTCAG
TGGGCAGAGCGCACATCGCCCACAGTCCCCGAGAAGTTGGGGGGAGGGGTCGGCAATTGAACCGGTGCCT
AGAGAAGGTGGCGCGGGGTAAACTGGGAAAGTGATGTCGTGTACTGGCTCCGCCTTTTTCCCGAGGGTGG
GGGAGAACCGTATATAAGTGCAGTAGTCGCCGTGAACGTTCTTTTTCGCAACGGGTTTGCCGCCAGAACA
CAGGTAAGTGCCGTGTGTGGTTCCCGCGGGCCTGGCCTCTTTACGGGTTATGGCCCTTGCGTGCCTTGAA
TTACTTCCACCTGGCTGCAGTACGTGATTCTTGATCCCGAGCTTCGGGTTGGAAGTGGGTGGGAGAGTTC
GAGGCCTTGCGCTTAAGGAGCCCCTTCGCCTCGTGCTTGAGTTGAGGCCTGGCCTGGGCGCTGGGGCCGC
CGCGTGCGAATCTGGTGGCACCTTCGCGCCTGTCTCGCTGCTTTCGATAAGTCTCTAGCCATTTAAAATT
TTTGATGACCTGCTGCGACGCTTTTTTTCTGGCAAGATAGTCTTGTAAATGCGGGCCAAGATCTGCACAC
TGGTATTTCGGTTTTTGGGGCCGCGGGCGGCGACGGGGCCCGTGCGTCCCAGCGCACATGTTCGGCGAGG
CGGGGCCTGCGAGCGCGGCCACCGAGAATCGGACGGGGGTAGTCTCAAGCTGGCCGGCCTGCTCTGGTGC
CTGGCCTCGCGCCGCCGTGTATCGCCCCGCCCTGGGCGGCAAGGCTGGCCCGGTCGGCACCAGTTGCGTG
AGCGGAAAGATGGCCGCTTCCCGGCCCTGCTGCAGGGAGCTCAAAATGGAGGACGCGGCGCTCGGGAGAG
CGGGCGGGTGAGTCACCCACACAAAGGAAAAGGGCCTTTCCGTCCTCAGCCGTCGCTTCATGTGACTCCA
CGGAGTACCGGGCGCCGTCCAGGCACCTCGATTAGTTCTCGAGCTTTTGGAGTACGTCGTCTTTAGGTTG
GGGGGAGGGGTTTTATGCGATGGAGTTTCCCCACACTGAGTGGGTGGAGACTGAAGTTAGGCCAGCTTGG
CACTTGATGTAATTCTCCTTGGAATTTGCCCTTTTTGAGTTTGGATCTTGGTTCATTCTCAAGCCTCAGA
CAGTGGTTCAAAGTTTTTTTCTTCCATTTCAGGTGTCGTGAAGCGGCCCTGCAGATATCAACAAGTTTGT
ACAAAAAAGCAGGCTCTCGAGATGGATAGTGCTGAGGGGTACCAGTACAGAGCGCTGTATGATTATAAAA
AGGAAAGAGAAGAAGATATTGACTTGCACTTGGGTGACATATTGACTGTGAATAAAGGGTCCTTAGTAGC
TCTTGGATTCAGTGATGGACAGGAAGCCAGGCCTGAAGAAATTGGCTGGTTAAATGGCTATAATGAAACC
ACAGGGGAAAGGGGGGACTTTCCGGGAACTTATGTAGAATATATTGGAAGGAAAAAAATCTCGCCTCCCA
CACCAAAGCCCCGGCCACCTCGGCCTCTTCCTGTTGCACCAGGTTCTTCGAAAACTGAAGCAGATGTTGA
ACAACAAGCTTTGACTCTCCCGGATCTTGCAGAGCAGTTTGCCCCTCCTGACATTGCCCCGCCTCTTCTT
ATCAAGCTCGTGGAAGCCATTGAAAAGAAAGGTCTGGAATGTTCAACTCTATACAGAACACAGAGCTCCA
GCAACCTGGCAGAATTACGACAGCTTCTTGATTGTGATACACCCTCCGTGGACTTGGAAATGATCGATGT
GCACGTTTTGGCTGACGCTTTCAAACGCTATCTCCTGGACTTACCAAATCCTGTCATTCCAGCAGCCGTT
TACAGTGAAATGATTTCTTTAGCTCCAGAAGTACAAAGCTCCGAAGAATATATTCAGCTATTGAAGAAGC
TTATTAGGTCGCCTAGCATACCTCATCAGTATTGGCTTACGCTTCAGTATTTGTTAAAACATTTCTTCAA
GCTCTCTCAAACCTCCAGCAAAAATCTGTTGAATGCAAGAGTACTCTCTGAAATTTTCAGCCCTATGCTT
TTCAGATTCTCAGCAGCCAGCTCTGATAATACTGAAAACCTCATAAAAGTTATAGAAATTTTAATCTCAA
CTGAATGGAATGAACGACAGCCTGCACCAGCACTGCCTCCTAAACCACCAAAACCTACTACTGTAGCCAA
CAACGGTATGAATAACAATATGTCCTTACAAGATGCTGAATGGTACTGGGGAGATATCTCGAGGGAAGAA
GTGAATGAAAAACTTTGAGATACAGCAGACGGGACCTTTTTGGTACGAGATGCGTCTACTAAAATGCATG
GTGATTATACTCTTACACTAAGGAAAGGGGGAAATAACAAATTAATCAAAATATTTCATCGAGATGGGAA
ATATGGCTTCTCTGACCCATTAACCTTCAGTTCTGTGGTTGAATTAATAAACCACTACCGGAATGAATCT
CTAGCTCAGTATAATCCCAAATTGGATGTGAAATTACTTTATCCAGTATCCAAATACCAACAGGATCAAG
TTGTCAAAGAAGATAATATTGAAGCTGTAGGGAAAAAATTACATGAATATAACACTCAGTTTCAAGAAAA
AAGTCGAGAATATGATAGATTATATGAAGAATATACCCGCACATCCCAGGAAATCCAAATGAAAAGGACA
GCTATTGAAGCATTTAATGAAACCATAAAAATATTTGAAGAACAGTGCCAGACCCAAGAGCGGTACAGCA
AAGAATACATAGAAAAGTTTAAACGTGAAGGCAATGAGAAAGAAATACAAAGGATTATGCATAATTATGA
TAAGTTGAAGTCTCGAATCAGTGAAATTATTGACAGTAGAAGAAGATTGGAAGAAGACTTGAAGAAGCAG
GCAGCTGAGTATCGAGAAATTGACAAACGTATGAACAGCATTAAACCAGACCTTATCCAGCTGAGAAAGA
CGAGAGACCAATACTTGATGTGGTTGACTCAAAAAGGTGTTCGGCAAAAGAAGTTGAACGAGTGGTTGGG
CAATGAAAACACTGAAGACCAATATTCACTGGTGGAAGATGATGAAGATTTGCCCCATCATGATGAGAAG
ACATGGAATGTTGGAAGCAGCAACCGAAACAAAGCTGAAAACCTGTTGCGAGGGAAGCGAGATGGCACTT
TTCTTGTCCGGGAGAGCAGTAAACAGGGCTGCTATGCCTGCTCTGTAGTGGTGGACGGCGAAGTAAAGCA
TTGTGTCATAAACAAAACAGCAACTGGCTATGGCTTTGCCGAGCCCTATAACTTGTACAGCTCTCTGAAA
GAACTGGTGCTACATTACCAACACACCTCCCTTGTGCAGCACAACGACTCCCTCAATGTCACACTAGCCT
ACCCAGTATATGCACAGCAGAGGCGATACCCATACGATGTTCCAGATTACGCTGACCCAGCTTTCTTGTA
CAAAGTGGTTGATATCCAGCACAGTGGCGGCCGCTCGAGTCTAGAGGGCCCGCGGTTCGAAGGTAAGCCT
ATCCCTAACCCTCTCCTCGGTCTCGATTCTACGCGTACCGGTTAGTAATGAGATCCCTCCCCCCCCCCTA
ACGTTACTGGCCGAAGCCGCTTGGAATAAGGCCGGTGTGCGTTTGTCTATATGTTATTTTCCACCATATT
GCCGTCTTTTGGCAATGTGAGGGCCCGGAAACCTGGCCCTGTCTTCTTGACGAGCATTCCTAGGGGTCTT
TCCCCTCTCGCCAAAGGAATGCAAGGTCTGTTGAATGTCGTGAAGGAAGCAGTTCCTCTGGAAGCTTCTT
GAAGACAAACAACGTCTGTAGCGACCCTTTGCAGGCAGCGGAACCCCCCACCTGGCGACAGGTGCCTCTG
CGGCCAAAAGCCACGTGTATAAGATACACCTGCAAAGGCGGCACAACCCCAGTGCCACGTTGTGAGTTGG
ATAGTTGTGGAAAGAGTCAAATGGCTCTCCTCAAGCGTATTCAACAAGGGGCTGAAGGATGCCCAGAAGG
TACCCCATTGTATGGGATCTGATCTGGGGCCTCGGTGCACATGCTTTACATGTGTTTAGTCGAGGTTAAA
AAAACGTCTAGGCCCCCCGAACCACGGGGACGTGGTTTTCCTTTGAAAAACACGATGATAATATGGCCAC
ACATATGGTGAGCAAGGGCGAGGAGCTGTTCACCGGGGTGGTGCCCATCCTGGTCGAGCTGGACGGCGAC
GTAAACGGCCACAAGTTCAGCGTGTCCGGCGAGGGCGAGGGCGATGCCACCTACGGCAAGCTGACCCTGA
AGTTCATCTGCACCACCGGCAAGCTGCCCGTGCCCTGGCCCACCCTCGTGACCACCCTGACCTACGGCGT
GCAGTGCTTCAGCCGCTACCCCGACCACATGAAGCAGCACGACTTCTTCAAGTCCGCCATGCCCGAAGGC
TACGTCCAGGAGCGCACCATCTTCTTCAAGGACGACGGCAACTACAAGACCCGCGCCGAGGTGAAGTTCG
AGGGCGACACCCTGGTGAACCGCATCGAGCTGAAGGGCATCGACTTCAAGGAGGACGGCAACATCCTGGG
GCACAAGCTGGAGTACAACTACAACAGCCACAACGTCTATATCATGGCCGACAAGCAGAAGAACGGCATC
AAGGTGAACTTCAAGATCCGCCACAACATCGAGGACGGCAGCGTGCAGCTCGCCGACCACTACCAGCAGA
ACACCCCCATCGGCGACGGCCCCGTGCTGCTGCCCGACAACCACTACCTGAGCACCCAGTCCGCCCTGAG
CAAAGACCCCAACGAGAAGCGCGATCACATGGTCCTGCTGGAGTTCGTGACCGCCGCCGGGATCACTCTC
GGCATGGACGAGCTGTACAAGTAAATCGATAGATCCTAATCAACCTCTGGATTACAAAATTTGTGAAAGA
TTGACTGGTATTCTTAACTATGTTGCTCCTTTTACGCTATGTGGATACGCTGCTTTAATGCCTTTGTATC
ATGCTATTGCTTCCCGTATGGCTTTCATTTTCTCCTCCTTGTATAAATCCTGGTTGCTGTCTCTTTATGA
GGAGTTGTGGCCCGTTGTCAGGCAACGTGGCGTGGTGTGCACTGTGTTTGCTGACGCAACCCCCACTGGT
TGGGGCATTGCCACCACCTGTCAGCTCCTTTCCGGGACTTTCGCTTTCCCCCTCCCTATTGCCACGGCGG
AACTCATCGCCGCCTGCCTTGCCCGCTGCTGGACAGGGGCTCGGCTGTTGGGCACTGACAATTCCGTGGT
GTTGTCGGGGAAATCATCGTCCTTTCCTTGGCTGCTCGCCTGTGTTGCCACCTGGATTCTGCGCGGGACG
TCCTTCTGCTACGTCCCTTCGGCCCTCAATCCAGCGGACCTTCCTTCCCGCGGCCTGCTGCCGGCTCTGC
GGCCTCTTCCGCGTCTTCGCCTTCGCCCTCAGACGAGTCGGATCTCCCTTTGGGCCGCCTCCCCGCCTGA
GATCCTTTAAGACCAATGACTTACAAGGCAGCTGTAGATCTTAGCCACTTTTTAAAAGAAAAGGGGGGAC
TGGAAGGGCTAATTCACTCCCAACGAAGACAAGATCTGCTTTTTGCTTGTACTGGGTCTCTCTGGTTAGA
CCAGATCTGAGCCTGGGAGCTCTCTGGCTAACTAGGGAACCCACTGCTTAAGCCTCAATAAAGCTTGCCT
TGAGTGCTTCAAGTAGTGTGTGCCCGTCTGTTGTGTGACTCTGGTAACTAGAGATCCCTCAGACCCTTTT
AGTCAGTGTGGAAAATCTCTAGCAGTAGTAGTTCATGTCATCTTATTATTCAGTATTTATAACTTGCAAA
GAAATGAATATCAGAGAGTGAGAGGCCCGGGTTAATTAAGGAAAGGGCTAGATCATTCTTGAAGACGAAA
GGGCCTCGTGATACGCCTATTTTTATAGGTTAATGTCATGATAATAATGGTTTCTTAGACGTCAGGTGGC
ACTTTTCGGGGAAATGTGCGCGGAACCCCTATTTGTTTATTTTTCTAAATACATTCAAATATGTATCCGC
TCATGAGACAATAACCCTGATAAATGCTTCAATAATATTGAAAAAGGAAGAGTATGAGTATTCAACATTT
CCGTGTCGCCCTTATTCCCTTTTTTGCGGCATTTTGCCTTCCTGTTTTTGCTCACCCAGAAACGCTGGTG
AAAGTAAAAGATGCTGAAGATCAGTTGGGTGCACGAGTGGGTTACATCGAACTGGATCTCAACAGCGGTA
AGATCCTTGAGAGTTTTCGCCCCGAAGAACGTTTTCCAATGATGAGCACTTTTAAAGTTCTGCTATGTGG
CGCGGTATTATCCCGTGTTGACGCCGGGCAAGAGCAACTCGGTCGCCGCATACACTATTCTCAGAATGAC
TTGGTTGAGTACTCACCAGTCACAGAAAAGCATCTTACGGATGGCATGACAGTAAGAGAATTATGCAGTG
CTGCCATAACCATGAGTGATAACACTGCGGCCAACTTACTTCTGACAACGATCGGAGGACCGAAGGAGCT
AACCGCTTTTTTGCACAACATGGGGGATCATGTAACTCGCCTTGATCGTTGGGAACCGGAGCTGAATGAA
GCCATACCAAACGACGAGCGTGACACCACGATGCCTGTAGCAATGGCAACAACGTTGCGCAAACTATTAA
CTGGCGAACTACTTACTCTAGCTTCCCGGCAACAATTAATAGACTGGATGGAGGCGGATAAAGTTGCAGG
ACCACTTCTGCGCTCGGCCCTTCCGGCTGGCTGGTTTATTGCTGATAAATCTGGAGCCGGTGAGCGTGGG
TCTCGCGGTATCATTGCAGCACTGGGGCCAGATGGTAAGCCCTCCCGTATCGTAGTTATCTACACGACGG
GGAGTCAGGCAACTATGGATGAACGAAATAGACAGATCGCTGAGATAGGTGCCTCACTGATTAAGCATTG
GTAACTGTCAGACCAAGTTTACTCATATATACTTTAGATTGATTTAAAACTTCATTTTTAATTTAAAAGG
ATCTAGGTGAAGATCCTTTTTGATAATCTCATGACCAAAATCCCTTAACGTGAGTTTTCGTTCCACTGAG
CGTCAGACCCCGTAGAAAAGATCAAAGGATCTTCTTGAGATCCTTTTTTTCTGCGCGTAATCTGCTGCTT
GCAAACAAAAAAACCACCGCTACCAGCGGTGGTTTGTTTGCCGGATCAAGAGCTACCAACTCTTTTTCCG
AAGGTAACTGGCTTCAGCAGAGCGCAGATACCAAATACTGTTCTTCTAGTGTAGCCGTAGTTAGGCCACC
ACTTCAAGAACTCTGTAGCACCGCCTACATACCTCGCTCTGCTAATCCTGTTACCAGTGGCTGCTGCCAG
TGGCGATAAGTCGTGTCTTACCGGGTTGGACTCAAGACGATAGTTACCGGATAAGGCGCAGCGGTCGGGC
TGAACGGGGGGTTCGTGCACACAGCCCAGCTTGGAGCGAACGACCTACACCGAACTGAGATACCTACAGC
GTGAGCTATGAGAAAGCGCCACGCTTCCCGAAGGGAGAAAGGCGGACAGGTATCCGGTAAGCGGCAGGGT
CGGAACAGGAGAGCGCACGAGGGAGCTTCCAGGGGGAAACGCCTGGTATCTTTATAGTCCTGTCGGGTTT
CGCCACCTCTGACTTGAGCGTCGATTTTTGTGATGCTCGTCAGGGGGGCGGAGCCTATGGAAAAACGCCA
GCAACGCGGCCTTTTTACGGTTCCTGGCCTTTTGCTGGCCTTTTGCTCACATGTTCTTTCCTGCGTTATC
CCCTGATTCTGTGGATAACCGTATTACCGCCTTTGAGTGAGCTGATACCGCTCGCCGCAGCCGAACGACC
GAGCGCAGCGAGTCAGTGAGCGAGGAAGCGGAAGAGCGCCCAATACGCAAACCGCCTCTCCCCGCGCGTT
GGCCGATTCATTAATGCAGCAAGCTCATGGCTGACTAATTTTTTTTATTTATGCAGAGGCCGAGGCCGCC
TCGGCCTCTGAGCTATTCCAGAAGTAGTGAGGAGGCTTTTTTGGAGGCCTAGGCTTTTGCAAAAAGCTCC
CCGTGGCACGACAGGTTTCCCGACTGGAAAGCGGGCAGTGAGCGCAACGCAATTAATGTGAGTTAGCTCA
CTCATTAGGCACCCCAGGCTTTACACTTTATGCTTCCGGCTCGTATGTTGTGTGGAATTGTGAGCGGATA
ACAATTTCACACAGGAAACAGCTATGACATGATTACGAATTTCACAAATAAAGCATTTTTTTCACTGCAT
TCTAGTTGTGGTTTGTCCAAACTCATCAATGTATCTTATCATGTCTGGATCAACTGGATAACTCAAGCTA
ACCAAAATCATCCCAAACTTCCCACCCCATACCCTATTACCACTGCCAATTACCTGTGGTTTCATTTACT
CTAAACCTGTGATTCCTCTGAATTATTTTCATTTTAAAGAAATTGTATTTGTTAAATATGTACTACAAAC
TTAGTAGT
