>Addgene plasmid #116603 | pHAGE-PIK3R1-R348* | depositor partial sequence | sequence record 219478 | insert
ATGAGTGCTGAGGGGTACCAGTACAGAGCGCTGTATGATTATAAAAAGGAAAGAGAAGAAGATATTGACT
TGCACTTGGGTGACATATTGACTGTGAATAAAGGGTCCTTAGTAGCTCTTGGATTCAGTGATGGACAGGA
AGCCAGGCCTGAAGAAATTGGCTGGTTAAATGGCTATAATGAAACCACAGGGGAAAGGGGGGACTTTCCG
GGAACTTATGTAGAATATATTGGAAGGAAAAAAATCTCGCCTCCCACACCAAAGCCCCGGCCACCTCGGC
CTCTTCCTGTTGCACCAGGTTCTTCGAAAACTGAAGCAGATGTTGAACAACAAGCTTTGACTCTCCCGGA
TCTTGCAGAGCAGTTTGCCCCTCCTGACATTGCCCCGCCTCTTCTTATCAAGCTCGTGGAAGCCATTGAA
AAGAAAGGTCTGGAATGTTCAACTCTATACAGAACACAGAGCTCCAGCAACCTGGCAGAATTACGACAGC
TTCTTGATTGTGATACACCCTCCGTGGACTTGGAAATGATCGATGTGCACGTTTTGGCTGACGCTTTCAA
ACGCTATCTCCTGGACTTACCAAATCCTGTCATTCCAGCAGCCGTTTACAGTGAAATGATTTCTTTAGCT
CCAGAAGTACAAAGCTCCGAAGAATATATTCAGCTATTGAAGAAGCTTATTAGGTCGCCTAGCATACCTC
ATCAGTATTGGCTTACGCTTCAGTATTTGTTAAAACATTTCTTCAAGCTCTCTCAAACCTCCAGCAAAAA
TCTGTTGAATGCAAGAGTACTCTCTGAAATTTTCAGCCCTATGCTTTTCAGATTCTCAGCAGCCAGCTCT
GATAATACTGAAAACCTCATAAAAGTTATAGAAATTTTAATCTCAACTGAATGGAATGAACGACAGCCTG
CACCAGCACTGCCTCCTAAACCACCAAAACCTACTACTGTAGCCAACAACGGTATGAATAACAATATGTC
CTTACAAGATGCTGAATGGTACTGGGGAGATATCTCGAGGGAAGAAGTGAATGAAAAACTTTGAGATACA
GCAGACGGGACCTTTTTGGTACGAGATGCGTCTACTAAAATGCATGGTGATTATACTCTTACACTAAGGA
AAGGGGGAAATAACAAATTAATCAAAATATTTCATCGAGATGGGAAATATGGCTTCTCTGACCCATTAAC
CTTCAGTTCTGTGGTTGAATTAATAAACCACTACCGGAATGAATCTCTAGCTCAGTATAATCCCAAATTG
GATGTGAAATTACTTTATCCAGTATCCAAATACCAACAGGATCAAGTTGTCAAAGAAGATAATATTGAAG
CTGTAGGGAAAAAATTACATGAATATAACACTCAGTTTCAAGAAAAAAGTCGAGAATATGATAGATTATA
TGAAGAATATACCCGCACATCCCAGGAAATCCAAATGAAAAGGACAGCTATTGAAGCATTTAATGAAACC
ATAAAAATATTTGAAGAACAGTGCCAGACCCAAGAGCGGTACAGCAAAGAATACATAGAAAAGTTTAAAC
GTGAAGGCAATGAGAAAGAAATACAAAGGATTATGCATAATTATGATAAGTTGAAGTCTCGAATCAGTGA
AATTATTGACAGTAGAAGAAGATTGGAAGAAGACTTGAAGAAGCAGGCAGCTGAGTATCGAGAAATTGAC
AAACGTATGAACAGCATTAAACCAGACCTTATCCAGCTGAGAAAGACGAGAGACCAATACTTGATGTGGT
TGACTCAAAAAGGTGTTCGGCAAAAGAAGTTGAACGAGTGGTTGGGCAATGAAAACACTGAAGACCAATA
TTCACTGGTGGAAGATGATGAAGATTTGCCCCATCATGATGAGAAGACATGGAATGTTGGAAGCAGCAAC
CGAAACAAAGCTGAAAACCTGTTGCGAGGGAAGCGAGATGGCACTTTTCTTGTCCGGGAGAGCAGTAAAC
AGGGCTGCTATGCCTGCTCTGTAGTGGTGGACGGCGAAGTAAAGCATTGTGTCATAAACAAAACAGCAAC
TGGCTATGGCTTTGCCGAGCCCTATAACTTGTACAGCTCTCTGAAAGAACTGGTGCTACATTACCAACAC
ACCTCCCTTGTGCAGCACAACGACTCCCTCAATGTCACACTAGCCTACCCAGTATATGCACAGCAGAGGC
GATG
